Addgene plasmid #76998: RIPK3 gRNA (BRDN0001145339)
Purpose: 3rd generation lentiviral gRNA plasmid targeting human RIPK3
Depositing lab: John Doench & David Root. Depositing organization: Broad Institute. Publication: Optimized sgRNA design to maximize activity and minimize off-target effects of CRISPR-Cas9. Doench JG, Fusi N, Sullender M, Hegde M, Vaimberg EW, Donovan KF, Smith I, Tothova Z, Wilen C, Orchard R, Virgin HW, Listgarten J, Root DE. Nat Biotechnol. 2016 Jan 18. doi: 10.1038/nbt.3437. PubMed 26780180.
Backbone
  Vector backbone: lentiGuide-Puro
  Backbone manufacturer: Zhang Lab (Addgene plasmid # 52963)
  Vector type: Mammalian Expression, Lentiviral, CRISPR
  Selectable markers: Puromycin
Growth in bacteria
  Bacterial resistance: Ampicillin, 100 μg/mL
  Growth temperature: 37°C
  Growth strain: DH5alpha
  Copy number: High Copy
Gene/Insert
  Gene/Insert name: RIPK3 (alt names: RIPK3; NM_006871.3)
  gRNA/shRNA sequence: GTTTGTTAACGTAAACCGGA
  Species: H. sapiens (human)
  Entrez Gene: RIPK3 (a.k.a. RIP3)
  Promoter: hU6
  Cloning method: Unknown
  Sequencing primers: 5′ U6-F; 3′ pS2-R
Terms and licenses: Academic/Nonprofit Terms; Industry Terms: Not Available to Industry
Depositor comments: The gRNA was designed to target the following Genbank reference sequence(s): NM_006871.3. Note that this plasmid does NOT contain Cas9. It should be used in conjunction with lentiCas9-Blast (Addgene #52962) or otherwise with cell lines already expressing Cas9. Browse the full kinome gRNA library at http://www.addgene.org/pooled-library/broadgpp-human-kinome/ or visit http://www.broadinstitute.org/rnai/public/ for detailed protocols and information.
How to cite: RIPK3 gRNA (BRDN0001145339) was a gift from John Doench & David Root (Addgene plasmid # 76998 ; http://n2t.net/addgene:76998 ; RRID:Addgene_76998)
