[The description below was written by a language model from this plasmid's Addgene catalogue record and pLannotate feature annotations shown in this document.]
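Description:
RIPK3 gRNA (BRDN0001145339) is a third-generation lentiviral CRISPR guide plasmid built on the lentiGuide-Puro backbone, carrying a single guide RNA directed against human RIPK3 (also known as RIP3), designed against the NM_006871.3 reference transcript. In bacteria it is maintained as a high-copy plasmid through a ColE1/pUC-type origin and selected with ampicillin via the β-lactamase gene. An f1 origin, an SV40 origin and remnants of lac and T7/T3 cloning elements are also annotated in the backbone.

The lentiviral transfer cassette begins with an RSV promoter fused to a truncated HIV-1 5′ LTR, which makes genomic RNA production independent of Tat. It is followed by the Ψ packaging signal with a partial gag sequence, the Rev response element for nuclear export of the unspliced genome, and a cPPT/CTS element that aids nuclear import. A ΔU3 self-inactivating 3′ LTR closes the cassette, with an SV40 polyadenylation signal downstream. Within it, a human U6 RNA polymerase III promoter drives the RIPK3-specific spacer joined to the Streptococcus pyogenes Cas9 guide RNA scaffold. A separate EF-1α promoter with its first intron expresses puromycin N-acetyltransferase for selecting transduced mammalian cells, and a WPRE enhances that transcript's expression.

The plasmid does not encode Cas9, so it is meant to be used with a separate Cas9 lentivector or in cells already expressing Cas9, typically to disrupt RIPK3. The guide belongs to a human kinome gRNA collection associated with work on optimised sgRNA design for higher on-target activity and fewer off-target effects.
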