Features (pLannotate 1.2.2; 29 found; start..end, strand, type, name):
     14..80      +  CDS            small t antigen (fragment): SV40 (simian virus 40) small t antigen
    106..317     +  promoter       EF-1α core promoter: core promoter for human elongation factor EF-1α
    318..1256    +  intron         EF-1α intron A: intron upstream of the start codon of human EF-1α
   1278..1877    +  CDS            PuroR (fragment): puromycin N-acetyltransferase; pac from Streptomyces; confers resistance to puromycin
   1893..2481    +  misc_feature   WPRE: woodchuck hepatitis virus posttranscriptional regulatory element
   2532..2551    +  misc_feature   cPPT/CTS (fragment): central polypurine tract and central termination sequence of HIV-1
   2553..2786    +  LTR            3' LTR (ΔU3): self-inactivating 3' long terminal repeat (LTR) from HIV-1
   2864..2985    +  polyA_signal   SV40 poly(A) signal: SV40 polyadenylation signal
   3025..3160    +  rep_origin     SV40 ori: SV40 origin of replication
   3181..3199    -  promoter       T7 promoter: promoter for bacteriophage T7 RNA polymerase
   3207..3362    +  CDS            lacZα (fragment): LacZα fragment of β-galactosidase; lacZ fragment
   3367..3795    +  rep_origin     f1 ori (sequence partly withheld): f1 bacteriophage origin of replication; arrow indicates direction of (+) strand synthesis
   3848..3952    +  promoter       AmpR promoter: bla
   3953..4813    +  CDS            AmpR: β-lactamase; bla; confers resistance to ampicillin, carbenicillin, and related antibiotics
   4984..5572    +  rep_origin     ori: high-copy-number ColE1/pMB1/pBR322/pUC origin of replication
   5755..5847    +  CDS            lacI (fragment): lac repressor; lacI; The lac repressor binds to the lac operator to inhibit transcription in E. coli. This inhibition can be relieved by adding lactose or isopropyl-β-D-thiogalactopyranoside (IPTG).
   5860..5881    +  protein_bind   CAP binding site: CAP binding activates transcription in the presence of cAMP. E. coli catabolite activator protein
   5896..5926    +  promoter       lac promoter: promoter for the E. coli lac operon
   5934..5950    +  protein_bind   lac operator: The lac repressor binds to the lac operator to inhibit transcription in E. coli. This inhibition can be relieved by adding lactose or isopropyl-β-D-thiogalactopyranoside (IPTG). lac repressor encoded by lacI
   5995..6013    +  promoter       T3 promoter: promoter for bacteriophage T3 RNA polymerase
   6041..6267    +  promoter       RSV promoter: Rous sarcoma virus enhancer/promoter
   6268..6448    +  LTR            5' LTR (truncated): truncated 5' long terminal repeat (LTR) from HIV-1
   6495..6620    +  misc_feature   HIV-1 Ψ: packaging signal of human immunodeficiency virus type 1
   6604..6967    +  CDS            HIV-1 gag (fragment): gag protein from human immunodeficiency virus 1; gag
   7113..7346    +  misc_feature   RRE: The Rev response element (RRE) of HIV-1 allows for Rev-dependent mRNA export from the nucleus to the cytoplasm.
   7723..7749    +  CDS            Rev (fragment): human immunodeficiency virus 1 (HIV-1) Rev protein; rev; enhances nuclear export of unspliced and incompletely spliced viral mRNAs
   7753..7993    +  promoter       U6 promoter: RNA polymerase III promoter for human U6 snRNA
   8023..8098    +  misc_RNA       gRNA scaffold: guide RNA scaffold for the Streptococcus pyogenes CRISPR/Cas9 system
   8154..8271    +  misc_feature   cPPT/CTS: central polypurine tract and central termination sequence of HIV-1
>Addgene plasmid #76998 | RIPK3 gRNA (BRDN0001145339) | addgene full sequence | sequence record 186916 | Addgene Assembled Sequence
CCCGGGTGCAAAGATGGATAAAGTTTTAAACAGAGAGGAATCTTTGCAGCTAATGGACCTTCTAGGTCTT
GAAAGGAGTGGGAATTGGCTCCGGTGCCCGTCAGTGGGCAGAGCGCACATCGCCCACAGTCCCCGAGAAG
TTGGGGGGAGGGGTCGGCAATTGATCCGGTGCCTAGAGAAGGTGGCGCGGGGTAAACTGGGAAAGTGATG
TCGTGTACTGGCTCCGCCTTTTTCCCGAGGGTGGGGGAGAACCGTATATAAGTGCAGTAGTCGCCGTGAA
CGTTCTTTTTCGCAACGGGTTTGCCGCCAGAACACAGGTAAGTGCCGTGTGTGGTTCCCGCGGGCCTGGC
CTCTTTACGGGTTATGGCCCTTGCGTGCCTTGAATTACTTCCACCTGGCTGCAGTACGTGATTCTTGATC
CCGAGCTTCGGGTTGGAAGTGGGTGGGAGAGTTCGAGGCCTTGCGCTTAAGGAGCCCCTTCGCCTCGTGC
TTGAGTTGAGGCCTGGCCTGGGCGCTGGGGCCGCCGCGTGCGAATCTGGTGGCACCTTCGCGCCTGTCTC
GCTGCTTTCGATAAGTCTCTAGCCATTTAAAATTTTTGATGACCTGCTGCGACGCTTTTTTTCTGGCAAG
ATAGTCTTGTAAATGCGGGCCAAGATCTGCACACTGGTATTTCGGTTTTTGGGGCCGCGGGCGGCGACGG
GGCCCGTGCGTCCCAGCGCACATGTTCGGCGAGGCGGGGCCTGCGAGCGCGGCCACCGAGAATCGGACGG
GGGTAGTCTCAAGCTGGCCGGCCTGCTCTGGTGCCTGGCCTCGCGCCGCCGTGTATCGCCCCGCCCTGGG
CGGCAAGGCTGGCCCGGTCGGCACCAGTTGCGTGAGCGGAAAGATGGCCGCTTCCCGGCCCTGCTGCAGG
GAGCTCAAAATGGAGGACGCGGCGCTCGGGAGAGCGGGCGGGTGAGTCACCCACACAAAGGAAAAGGGCC
TTTCCGTCCTCAGCCGTCGCTTCATGTGACTCCACGGAGTACCGGGCGCCGTCCAGGCACCTCGATTAGT
TCTCGAGCTTTTGGAGTACGTCGTCTTTAGGTTGGGGGGAGGGGTTTTATGCGATGGAGTTTCCCCACAC
TGAGTGGGTGGAGACTGAAGTTAGGCCAGCTTGGCACTTGATGTAATTCTCCTTGGAATTTGCCCTTTTT
GAGTTTGGATCTTGGTTCATTCTCAAGCCTCAGACAGTGGTTCAAAGTTTTTTTCTTCCATTTCAGGTGT
CGTGACGTACGGCCACCATGACCGAGTACAAGCCCACGGTGCGCCTCGCCACCCGCGACGACGTCCCCAG
GGCCGTACGCACCCTCGCCGCCGCGTTCGCCGACTACCCCGCCACGCGCCACACCGTCGATCCGGACCGC
CACATCGAGCGGGTCACCGAGCTGCAAGAACTCTTCCTCACGCGCGTCGGGCTCGACATCGGCAAGGTGT
GGGTCGCGGACGACGGCGCCGCCGTGGCGGTCTGGACCACGCCGGAGAGCGTCGAAGCGGGGGCGGTGTT
CGCCGAGATCGGCCCGCGCATGGCCGAGTTGAGCGGTTCCCGGCTGGCCGCGCAGCAACAGATGGAAGGC
CTCCTGGCGCCGCACCGGCCCAAGGAGCCCGCGTGGTTCCTGGCCACCGTCGGAGTCTCGCCCGACCACC
AGGGCAAGGGTCTGGGCAGCGCCGTCGTGCTCCCCGGAGTGGAGGCGGCCGAGCGCGCCGGGGTGCCCGC
CTTCCTGGAGACCTCCGCGCCCCGCAACCTCCCCTTCTACGAGCGGCTCGGCTTCACCGTCACCGCCGAC
GTCGAGGTGCCCGAAGGACCGCGCACCTGGTGCATGACCCGCAAGCCCGGTGCCTGAACGCGTTAAGTCG
ACAATCAACCTCTGGATTACAAAATTTGTGAAAGATTGACTGGTATTCTTAACTATGTTGCTCCTTTTAC
GCTATGTGGATACGCTGCTTTAATGCCTTTGTATCATGCTATTGCTTCCCGTATGGCTTTCATTTTCTCC
TCCTTGTATAAATCCTGGTTGCTGTCTCTTTATGAGGAGTTGTGGCCCGTTGTCAGGCAACGTGGCGTGG
TGTGCACTGTGTTTGCTGACGCAACCCCCACTGGTTGGGGCATTGCCACCACCTGTCAGCTCCTTTCCGG
GACTTTCGCTTTCCCCCTCCCTATTGCCACGGCGGAACTCATCGCCGCCTGCCTTGCCCGCTGCTGGACA
GGGGCTCGGCTGTTGGGCACTGACAATTCCGTGGTGTTGTCGGGGAAATCATCGTCCTTTCCTTGGCTGC
TCGCCTGTGTTGCCACCTGGATTCTGCGCGGGACGTCCTTCTGCTACGTCCCTTCGGCCCTCAATCCAGC
GGACCTTCCTTCCCGCGGCCTGCTGCCGGCTCTGCGGCCTCTTCCGCGTCTTCGCCTTCGCCCTCAGACG
AGTCGGATCTCCCTTTGGGCCGCCTCCCCGCGTCGACTTTAAGACCAATGACTTACAAGGCAGCTGTAGA
TCTTAGCCACTTTTTAAAAGAAAAGGGGGGACTGGAAGGGCTAATTCACTCCCAACGAAGACAAGATCTG
CTTTTTGCTTGTACTGGGTCTCTCTGGTTAGACCAGATCTGAGCCTGGGAGCTCTCTGGCTAACTAGGGA
ACCCACTGCTTAAGCCTCAATAAAGCTTGCCTTGAGTGCTTCAAGTAGTGTGTGCCCGTCTGTTGTGTGA
CTCTGGTAACTAGAGATCCCTCAGACCCTTTTAGTCAGTGTGGAAAATCTCTAGCAGTACGTATAGTAGT
TCATGTCATCTTATTATTCAGTATTTATAACTTGCAAAGAAATGAATATCAGAGAGTGAGAGGAACTTGT
TTATTGCAGCTTATAATGGTTACAAATAAAGCAATAGCATCACAAATTTCACAAATAAAGCATTTTTTTC
ACTGCATTCTAGTTGTGGTTTGTCCAAACTCATCAATGTATCTTATCATGTCTGGCTCTAGCTATCCCGC
CCCTAACTCCGCCCATCCCGCCCCTAACTCCGCCCAGTTCCGCCCATTCTCCGCCCCATGGCTGACTAAT
TTTTTTTATTTATGCAGAGGCCGAGGCCGCCTCGGCCTCTGAGCTATTCCAGAAGTAGTGAGGAGGCTTT
TTTGGAGGCCTAGGGACGTACCCAATTCGCCCTATAGTGAGTCGTATTACGCGCGCTCACTGGCCGTCGT
TTTACAACGTCGTGACTGGGAAAACCCTGGCGTTACCCAACTTAATCGCCTTGCAGCACATCCCCCTTTC
GCCAGCTGGCGTAATAGCGAAGAGGCCCGCACCGATCGCCCTTCCCAACAGTTGCGCAGCCTGAATGGCG
AATGGG
[124 nt withheld, positions 3367-3490]
C
[91 nt withheld, positions 3492-3582]
A
[49 nt withheld, positions 3584-3632]
CCTTTGACGTTGGAGTCCACGTTCTTT
[37 nt withheld, positions 3660-3696]
ACCCTATCTCGGTCTATTCTTTTGATTTATAAGGGATTTTGCCGATTTCGGCCTATTGGTTAAAAAATGA
GCTGATTTAACAAAAATTTAACGCGAATTTTAACAAAATATTAACGCTTACAATTTAGGTGGCACTTTTC
GGGGAAATGTGCGCGGAACCCCTATTTGTTTATTTTTCTAAATACATTCAAATATGTATCCGCTCATGAG
ACAATAACCCTGATAAATGCTTCAATAATATTGAAAAAGGAAGAGTATGAGTATTCAACATTTCCGTGTC
GCCCTTATTCCCTTTTTTGCGGCATTTTGCCTTCCTGTTTTTGCTCACCCAGAAACGCTGGTGAAAGTAA
AAGATGCTGAAGATCAGTTGGGTGCACGAGTGGGTTACATCGAACTGGATCTCAACAGCGGTAAGATCCT
TGAGAGTTTTCGCCCCGAAGAACGTTTTCCAATGATGAGCACTTTTAAAGTTCTGCTATGTGGCGCGGTA
TTATCCCGTATTGACGCCGGGCAAGAGCAACTCGGTCGCCGCATACACTATTCTCAGAATGACTTGGTTG
AGTACTCACCAGTCACAGAAAAGCATCTTACGGATGGCATGACAGTAAGAGAATTATGCAGTGCTGCCAT
AACCATGAGTGATAACACTGCGGCCAACTTACTTCTGACAACGATCGGAGGACCGAAGGAGCTAACCGCT
TTTTTGCACAACATGGGGGATCATGTAACTCGCCTTGATCGTTGGGAACCGGAGCTGAATGAAGCCATAC
CAAACGACGAGCGTGACACCACGATGCCTGTAGCAATGGCAACAACGTTGCGCAAACTATTAACTGGCGA
ACTACTTACTCTAGCTTCCCGGCAACAATTAATAGACTGGATGGAGGCGGATAAAGTTGCAGGACCACTT
CTGCGCTCGGCCCTTCCGGCTGGCTGGTTTATTGCTGATAAATCTGGAGCCGGTGAGCGTGGGTCTCGCG
GTATCATTGCAGCACTGGGGCCAGATGGTAAGCCCTCCCGTATCGTAGTTATCTACACGACGGGGAGTCA
GGCAACTATGGATGAACGAAATAGACAGATCGCTGAGATAGGTGCCTCACTGATTAAGCATTGGTAACTG
TCAGACCAAGTTTACTCATATATACTTTAGATTGATTTAAAACTTCATTTTTAATTTAAAAGGATCTAGG
TGAAGATCCTTTTTGATAATCTCATGACCAAAATCCCTTAACGTGAGTTTTCGTTCCACTGAGCGTCAGA
CCCCGTAGAAAAGATCAAAGGATCTTCTTGAGATCCTTTTTTTCTGCGCGTAATCTGCTGCTTGCAAACA
AAAAAACCACCGCTACCAGCGGTGGTTTGTTTGCCGGATCAAGAGCTACCAACTCTTTTTCCGAAGGTAA
CTGGCTTCAGCAGAGCGCAGATACCAAATACTGTTCTTCTAGTGTAGCCGTAGTTAGGCCACCACTTCAA
GAACTCTGTAGCACCGCCTACATACCTCGCTCTGCTAATCCTGTTACCAGTGGCTGCTGCCAGTGGCGAT
AAGTCGTGTCTTACCGGGTTGGACTCAAGACGATAGTTACCGGATAAGGCGCAGCGGTCGGGCTGAACGG
GGGGTTCGTGCACACAGCCCAGCTTGGAGCGAACGACCTACACCGAACTGAGATACCTACAGCGTGAGCT
ATGAGAAAGCGCCACGCTTCCCGAAGGGAGAAAGGCGGACAGGTATCCGGTAAGCGGCAGGGTCGGAACA
GGAGAGCGCACGAGGGAGCTTCCAGGGGGAAACGCCTGGTATCTTTATAGTCCTGTCGGGTTTCGCCACC
TCTGACTTGAGCGTCGATTTTTGTGATGCTCGTCAGGGGGGCGGAGCCTATGGAAAAACGCCAGCAACGC
GGCCTTTTTACGGTTCCTGGCCTTTTGCTGGCCTTTTGCTCACATGTTCTTTCCTGCGTTATCCCCTGAT
TCTGTGGATAACCGTATTACCGCCTTTGAGTGAGCTGATACCGCTCGCCGCAGCCGAACGACCGAGCGCA
GCGAGTCAGTGAGCGAGGAAGCGGAAGAGCGCCCAATACGCAAACCGCCTCTCCCCGCGCGTTGGCCGAT
TCATTAATGCAGCTGGCACGACAGGTTTCCCGACTGGAAAGCGGGCAGTGAGCGCAACGCAATTAATGTG
AGTTAGCTCACTCATTAGGCACCCCAGGCTTTACACTTTATGCTTCCGGCTCGTATGTTGTGTGGAATTG
TGAGCGGATAACAATTTCACACAGGAAACAGCTATGACCATGATTACGCCAAGCGCGCAATTAACCCTCA
CTAAAGGGAACAAAAGCTGGAGCTGCAAGCTTAATGTAGTCTTATGCAATACTCTTGTAGTCTTGCAACA
TGGTAACGATGAGTTAGCAACATGCCTTACAAGGAGAGAAAAAGCACCGTGCATGCCGATTGGTGGAAGT
AAGGTGGTACGATCGTGCCTTATTAGGAAGGCAACAGACGGGTCTGACATGGATTGGACGAACCACTGAA
TTGCCGCATTGCAGAGATATTGTATTTAAGTGCCTAGCTCGATACATAAACGGGTCTCTCTGGTTAGACC
AGATCTGAGCCTGGGAGCTCTCTGGCTAACTAGGGAACCCACTGCTTAAGCCTCAATAAAGCTTGCCTTG
AGTGCTTCAAGTAGTGTGTGCCCGTCTGTTGTGTGACTCTGGTAACTAGAGATCCCTCAGACCCTTTTAG
TCAGTGTGGAAAATCTCTAGCAGTGGCGCCCGAACAGGGACTTGAAAGCGAAAGGGAAACCAGAGGAGCT
CTCTCGACGCAGGACTCGGCTTGCTGAAGCGCGCACGGCAAGAGGCGAGGGGCGGCGACTGGTGAGTACG
CCAAAAATTTTGACTAGCGGAGGCTAGAAGGAGAGAGATGGGTGCGAGAGCGTCAGTATTAAGCGGGGGA
GAATTAGATCGCGATGGGAAAAAATTCGGTTAAGGCCAGGGGGAAAGAAAAAATATAAATTAAAACATAT
AGTATGGGCAAGCAGGGAGCTAGAACGATTCGCAGTTAATCCTGGCCTGTTAGAAACATCAGAAGGCTGT
AGACAAATACTGGGACAGCTACAACCATCCCTTCAGACAGGATCAGAAGAACTTAGATCATTATATAATA
CAGTAGCAACCCTCTATTGTGTGCATCAAAGGATAGAGATAAAAGACACCAAGGAAGCTTTAGACAAGAT
AGAGGAAGAGCAAAACAAAAGTAAGACCACCGCACAGCAAGCGGCCGCTGATCTTCAGACCTGGAGGAGG
AGATATGAGGGACAATTGGAGAAGTGAATTATATAAATATAAAGTAGTAAAAATTGAACCATTAGGAGTA
GCACCCACCAAGGCAAAGAGAAGAGTGGTGCAGAGAGAAAAAAGAGCAGTGGGAATAGGAGCTTTGTTCC
TTGGGTTCTTGGGAGCAGCAGGAAGCACTATGGGCGCAGCGTCAATGACGCTGACGGTACAGGCCAGACA
ATTATTGTCTGGTATAGTGCAGCAGCAGAACAATTTGCTGAGGGCTATTGAGGCGCAACAGCATCTGTTG
CAACTCACAGTCTGGGGCATCAAGCAGCTCCAGGCAAGAATCCTGGCTGTGGAAAGATACCTAAAGGATC
AACAGCTCCTGGGGATTTGGGGTTGCTCTGGAAAACTCATTTGCACCACTGCTGTGCCTTGGAATGCTAG
TTGGAGTAATAAATCTCTGGAACAGATTTGGAATCACACGACCTGGATGGAGTGGGACAGAGAAATTAAC
AATTACACAAGCTTAATACACTCCTTAATTGAAGAATCGCAAAACCAGCAAGAAAAGAATGAACAAGAAT
TATTGGAATTAGATAAATGGGCAAGTTTGTGGAATTGGTTTAACATAACAAATTGGCTGTGGTATATAAA
ATTATTCATAATGATAGTAGGAGGCTTGGTAGGTTTAAGAATAGTTTTTGCTGTACTTTCTATAGTGAAT
AGAGTTAGGCAGGGATATTCACCATTATCGTTTCAGACCCACCTCCCAACCCCGAGGGGACCCAGAGAGG
GCCTATTTCCCATGATTCCTTCATATTTGCATATACGATACAAGGCTGTTAGAGAGATAATTAGAATTAA
TTTGACTGTAAACACAAAGATATTAGTACAAAATACGTGACGTAGAAAGTAATAATTTCTTGGGTAGTTT
GCAGTTTTAAAATTATGTTTTAAAATGGACTATCATATGCTTACCGTAACTTGAAAGTATTTCGATTTCT
TGGCTTTATATATCTTGTGGAAAGGACGAAACACCGGTTTGTTAACGTAAACCGGAGTTTTAGAGCTAGA
AATAGCAAGTTAAAATAAGGCTAGTCCGTTATCAACTTGAAAAAGTGGCACCGAGTCGGTGCTTTTTTAA
GCTTGGCGTAACTAGATCTTGAGACAAATGGCAGTATTCATCCACAATTTTAAAAGAAAAGGGGGGATTG
GGGGGTACAGTGCAGGGGAAAGAATAGTAGACATAATAGCAACAGACATACAAACTAAAGAATTACAAAA
ACAAATTACAAAAATTCAAAATTTTCGGGTTTATTACAGGGACAGCAGAGATCCACTTTGGCGCCGGCTC
GAGGGGG
