>Addgene plasmid #76998 | RIPK3 gRNA (BRDN0001145339) | depositor partial sequence | sequence record 144458 | Target Sequence
GTTTGTTAACGTAAACCGGA
