>Addgene plasmid #76998 | RIPK3 gRNA (BRDN0001145339) | addgene partial sequence | sequence record 186915 | hU6-F
AGTAATAATTTCTTGGGTAGTTTGCAGTTTTAAAATTATGTTTTAAAATGGACTATCATATGCTTACCGT
AACTTGAAAGTATTTCGATTTCTTGGCTTTATATATCTTGTGGAAAGGACGAAACACCGGTTTGTTAACG
TAAACCGGAGTTTTAGAGCTAGAAATAGCAAGTTAAAATAAGGCTAGTCCGTTATCAACTTGAAAAAGTG
GCACCGAGTCGGTGCTTTTTTAAGCTTGGCGTAACTAGATCTTGAGACAAATGGCAGTATTCATCCACAA
TTTTAAAAGAAAAGGGGGGATTGGGGGGTACAGTGCAGGGGAAAGAATAGTAGACATAATAGCAACAGAC
ATACAAACTAAAGAATTACAAAAACAAATTACAAAAATTCAAAATTTTCGGGTTTATTACAGGGACAGCA
GAGATCCACTTTGGCGCCGGCTCGAGGGGGCCCGGGTGCAAAGATGGATAAAGTTTTAAACAGAGAGGAA
TCTTTGCAGCTAATGGACCTTCTAGGTCTTGAAAGGAGTGGGAATTGGCTCCGGTGCCCGTCAGTGGGCA
GAGCGCACAT
